Addgene plasmid #120833: pcDNA3.2/EV
Purpose: (Empty Backbone) Control vector, 20nt random sequence between gateway recombination sites
Depositing lab: Jan Rehwinkel. Depositing organization: University of Oxford. Publication: Infection with a Brazilian isolate of Zika virus generates RIG-I stimulatory RNA and the viral NS5 protein blocks type I IFN induction and signaling. Hertzog J, Dias Junior AG, Rigby RE, Donald CL, Mayer A, Sezgin E, Song C, Jin B, Hublitz P, Eggeling C, Kohl A, Rehwinkel J. Eur J Immunol. 2018 Mar 23. doi: 10.1002/eji.201847483. PubMed 29572905.
Backbone
  Vector backbone: pcDNA3.2
  Backbone manufacturer: Invitrogen
  Backbone size (bp): 5535
  Vector type: Mammalian Expression
Growth in bacteria
  Bacterial resistance: Ampicillin, 100 μg/mL
  Growth temperature: 37°C
  Growth strain: DH5alpha
  Copy number: High Copy
Gene/Insert
  Gene/Insert name: None
Terms and licenses: Academic/Nonprofit Terms; Industry Terms: Not Available to Industry
How to cite: pcDNA3.2/EV was a gift from Jan Rehwinkel (Addgene plasmid # 120833 ; http://n2t.net/addgene:120833 ; RRID:Addgene_120833)
