[The description below was written by a language model from this plasmid's Addgene catalogue record and pLannotate feature annotations shown in this document.]
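Description:
pcDNA3.2/EV is an empty-vector control built on the Invitrogen pcDNA3.2 Gateway-compatible mammalian expression backbone. Instead of a gene of interest, it carries only a short random sequence (recorded as 20 nt) between the attB1 and attB2 recombination sites, so it has the same architecture as an expression clone generated by Gateway recombination but encodes no insert. It is propagated in E. coli as a high-copy plasmid through a ColE1/pUC-type origin and selected with ampicillin via the β-lactamase gene and its native promoter. An f1 origin is also present, which allows single-stranded DNA production.

The expression cassette consists of the human CMV immediate-early enhancer and promoter, followed by a T7 promoter for in vitro transcription, the attB1–spacer–attB2 region, a V5 epitope tag that in insert-bearing versions can be fused to the C-terminus of the encoded protein, and the HSV thymidine kinase polyadenylation signal. A separate SV40 early promoter drives the neomycin phosphotransferase gene, terminated by an SV40 poly(A) signal, which permits G418 selection of stably transfected mammalian cells. The remaining annotations (short HIV-1 LTR, bGH poly(A), ble, lacI and bom fragments, plus lac promoter/operator elements) are small partial matches or backbone remnants rather than functional payload. The two sequence records, one from the depositor and one from repository sequencing, are both 5,543 nt and show the same features with different start coordinates.

The plasmid serves as the matched negative control for transfections using pcDNA3.2-based expression constructs. The associated publication concerns Zika virus, RIG-I stimulatory RNA and type I interferon signalling.
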