Features (pLannotate 1.2.2; 22 found; start..end, strand, type, name):
     36..80      -  misc_feature   bom (fragment): basis of mobility region from pBR322
    235..614     +  enhancer       CMV enhancer: human cytomegalovirus immediate early enhancer
    615..818     +  promoter       CMV promoter: human cytomegalovirus (CMV) immediate early promoter
    814..847     +  LTR            5' LTR (truncated) (fragment): truncated 5' long terminal repeat (LTR) from HIV-1
    863..881     +  promoter       T7 promoter: promoter for bacteriophage T7 RNA polymerase
    911..935     +  protein_bind   attB1: mutant version of attB; recombination site for the Gateway® BP reaction BP Clonase™
    983..1007    -  protein_bind   attB2: mutant version of attB; recombination site for the Gateway® BP reaction BP Clonase™
   1033..1074    +  CDS            V5 tag: epitope tag from simian virus 5
   1158..1206    +  polyA_signal   HSV TK poly(A) signal: herpes simplex virus thymidine kinase polyadenylation signal (Cole and Stacy, 1985)
   1297..1313    -  polyA_signal   bGH poly(A) signal (fragment): bovine growth hormone polyadenylation signal
   1408..1836    +  rep_origin     f1 ori (sequence partly withheld): f1 bacteriophage origin of replication; arrow indicates direction of (+) strand synthesis
   1850..2179    +  promoter       SV40 promoter: SV40 enhancer and early promoter
   2246..3037    +  CDS            neo: KKA2_KLEPN - Also known as kan, nptII. Experimental evidence at protein level: Swiss-Prot protein existence level 1. Resistance to kanamycin, neomycin, paromomycin, ribostamycin, butirosin and gentamicin B. From Klebsiella pneumoniae.
   3063..3221    +  CDS            ble (fragment): BLE_KLEPN - Experimental evidence at protein level: Swiss-Prot protein existence level 1. Binding protein with a strong affinity to the bleomycin family of antibiotics. Binds to CL990; an antimitotic-antibiotic compound. From Klebsiella pneumoniae.
   3216..3337    +  polyA_signal   SV40 poly(A) signal: SV40 polyadenylation signal
   3410..3426    -  protein_bind   lac operator: The lac repressor binds to the lac operator to inhibit transcription in E. coli. This inhibition can be relieved by adding lactose or isopropyl-β-D-thiogalactopyranoside (IPTG). lac repressor encoded by lacI
   3434..3464    -  promoter       lac promoter: promoter for the E. coli lac operon
   3479..3500    -  protein_bind   CAP binding site: CAP binding activates transcription in the presence of cAMP. E. coli catabolite activator protein
   3513..3605    -  CDS            lacI (fragment): lac repressor; lacI; The lac repressor binds to the lac operator to inhibit transcription in E. coli. This inhibition can be relieved by adding lactose or isopropyl-β-D-thiogalactopyranoside (IPTG).
   3788..4376    -  rep_origin     ori: high-copy-number ColE1/pMB1/pBR322/pUC origin of replication
   4547..5407    -  CDS            AmpR: β-lactamase; bla; confers resistance to ampicillin, carbenicillin, and related antibiotics
   5408..5512    -  promoter       AmpR promoter: bla
>Addgene plasmid #120833 | pcDNA3.2/EV | depositor full sequence | sequence record 229604 | pcDNA3.2/EV sequence 5543 bps
GACGGATCGGGAGATCTCCCGATCCCCTATGGTCGACTCTCAGTACAATCTGCTCTGATGCCGCATAGTT
AAGCCAGTATCTGCTCCCTGCTTGTGTGTTGGAGGTCGCTGAGTAGTGCGCGAGCAAAATTTAAGCTACA
ACAAGGCAAGGCTTGACCGACAATTGCATGAAGAATCTGCTTAGGGTTAGGCGTTTTGCGCTGCTTCGCG
ATGTACGGGCCAGATATACGCGTTGACATTGATTATTGACTAGTTATTAATAGTAATCAATTACGGGGTC
ATTAGTTCATAGCCCATATATGGAGTTCCGCGTTACATAACTTACGGTAAATGGCCCGCCTGGCTGACCG
CCCAACGACCCCCGCCCATTGACGTCAATAATGACGTATGTTCCCATAGTAACGCCAATAGGGACTTTCC
ATTGACGTCAATGGGTGGACTATTTACGGTAAACTGCCCACTTGGCAGTACATCAAGTGTATCATATGCC
AAGTACGCCCCCTATTGACGTCAATGACGGTAAATGGCCCGCCTGGCATTATGCCCAGTACATGACCTTA
TGGGACTTTCCTACTTGGCAGTACATCTACGTATTAGTCATCGCTATTACCATGGTGATGCGGTTTTGGC
AGTACATCAATGGGCGTGGATAGCGGTTTGACTCACGGGGATTTCCAAGTCTCCACCCCATTGACGTCAA
TGGGAGTTTGTTTTGGCACCAAAATCAACGGGACTTTCCAAAATGTCGTAACAACTCCGCCCCATTGACG
CAAATGGGCGGTAGGCGTGTACGGTGGGAGGTCTATATAAGCAGAGCTCTCTGGCTAACTAGAGAACCCA
CTGCTTACTGGCTTATCGAAATTAATACGACTCACTATAGGGAGACCCAAGCTGGCTAGTTAAGCTATCA
ACAAGTTTGTACAAAAAAGCAGGCTCCGAATTCGCCCTTATCTACCCGCGAGGTCAGACAAGGGCGAATT
CGACCCAGCTTTCTTGTACAAAGTGGTTGATCTAGAGGGCCCGCGGTTCGAAGGTAAGCCTATCCCTAAC
CCTCTCCTCGGTCTCGATTCTACGCGTACCGGTTAGTAATGAGTTTAAACGGGGGAGGCTAACTGAAACA
CGGAAGGAGACAATACCGGAAGGAACCCGCGCTATGACGGCAATAAAAAGACAGAATAAAACGCACGGGT
GTTGGGTCGTTTGTTCATAAACGCGGGGTTCGGTCCCAGGGCTGGCACTCTGTCGATACCCCACCGAGAC
CCCATTGGGGCCAATACGCCCGCGTTTCTTCCTTTTCCCCACCCCACCCCCCAAGTTCGGGTGAAGGCCC
AGGGCTCGCAGCCAACGTCGGGGCGGCAGGCCCTGCCATAGCAGATCTGCGCAGCTGGGGCTCTAGGGGG
TATCCCC
[124 nt withheld, positions 1408-1531]
C
[32 nt withheld, positions 1533-1564]
CA
[57 nt withheld, positions 1567-1623]
A
[49 nt withheld, positions 1625-1673]
CCTTTGACGTTGGAGTCCACGTTCTTT
[37 nt withheld, positions 1701-1737]
ACCCTATCTCGGTCTATTCTTTTGATTTATAAGGGATTTTGGGGATTTCGGCCTATTGGTTAAAAAATGA
GCTGATTTAACAAAAATTTAACGCGAATTAATTCTGTGGAATGTGTGTCAGTTAGGGTGTGGAAAGTCCC
CAGGCTCCCCAGCAGGCAGAAGTATGCAAAGCATGCATCTCAATTAGTCAGCAACCAGGTGTGGAAAGTC
CCCAGGCTCCCCAGCAGGCAGAAGTATGCAAAGCATGCATCTCAATTAGTCAGCAACCATAGTCCCGCCC
CTAACTCCGCCCATCCCGCCCCTAACTCCGCCCAGTTCCGCCCATTCTCCGCCCCATGGCTGACTAATTT
TTTTTATTTATGCAGAGGCCGAGGCCGCCTCTGCCTCTGAGCTATTCCAGAAGTAGTGAGGAGGCTTTTT
TGGAGGCCTAGGCTTTTGCAAAAAGCTCCCGGGAGCTTGTATATCCATTTTCGGATCTGATCAAGAGACA
GGATGAGGATCGTTTCGCATGATTGAACAAGATGGATTGCACGCAGGTTCTCCGGCCGCTTGGGTGGAGA
GGCTATTCGGCTATGACTGGGCACAACAGACAATCGGCTGCTCTGATGCCGCCGTGTTCCGGCTGTCAGC
GCAGGGGCGCCCGGTTCTTTTTGTCAAGACCGACCTGTCCGGTGCCCTGAATGAACTGCAGGACGAGGCA
GCGCGGCTATCGTGGCTGGCCACGACGGGCGTTCCTTGCGCAGCTGTGCTCGACGTTGTCACTGAAGCGG
GAAGGGACTGGCTGCTATTGGGCGAAGTGCCGGGGCAGGATCTCCTGTCATCTCACCTTGCTCCTGCCGA
GAAAGTATCCATCATGGCTGATGCAATGCGGCGGCTGCATACGCTTGATCCGGCTACCTGCCCATTCGAC
CACCAAGCGAAACATCGCATCGAGCGAGCACGTACTCGGATGGAAGCCGGTCTTGTCGATCAGGATGATC
TGGACGAAGAGCATCAGGGGCTCGCGCCAGCCGAACTGTTCGCCAGGCTCAAGGCGCGCATGCCCGACGG
CGAGGATCTCGTCGTGACCCATGGCGATGCCTGCTTGCCGAATATCATGGTGGAAAATGGCCGCTTTTCT
GGATTCATCGACTGTGGCCGGCTGGGTGTGGCGGACCGCTATCAGGACATAGCGTTGGCTACCCGTGATA
TTGCTGAAGAGCTTGGCGGCGAATGGGCTGACCGCTTCCTCGTGCTTTACGGTATCGCCGCTCCCGATTC
GCAGCGCATCGCCTTCTATCGCCTTCTTGACGAGTTCTTCTGAGCGGGACTCTGGGGTTCGCGAAATGAC
CGACCAAGCGACGCCCAACCTGCCATCACGAGATTTCGATTCCACCGCCGCCTTCTATGAAAGGTTGGGC
TTCGGAATCGTTTTCCGGGACGCCGGCTGGATGATCCTCCAGCGCGGGGATCTCATGCTGGAGTTCTTCG
CCCACCCCAACTTGTTTATTGCAGCTTATAATGGTTACAAATAAAGCAATAGCATCACAAATTTCACAAA
TAAAGCATTTTTTTCACTGCATTCTAGTTGTGGTTTGTCCAAACTCATCAATGTATCTTATCATGTCTGT
ATACCGTCGACCTCTAGCTAGAGCTTGGCGTAATCATGGTCATAGCTGTTTCCTGTGTGAAATTGTTATC
CGCTCACAATTCCACACAACATACGAGCCGGAAGCATAAAGTGTAAAGCCTGGGGTGCCTAATGAGTGAG
CTAACTCACATTAATTGCGTTGCGCTCACTGCCCGCTTTCCAGTCGGGAAACCTGTCGTGCCAGCTGCAT
TAATGAATCGGCCAACGCGCGGGGAGAGGCGGTTTGCGTATTGGGCGCTCTTCCGCTTCCTCGCTCACTG
ACTCGCTGCGCTCGGTCGTTCGGCTGCGGCGAGCGGTATCAGCTCACTCAAAGGCGGTAATACGGTTATC
CACAGAATCAGGGGATAACGCAGGAAAGAACATGTGAGCAAAAGGCCAGCAAAAGGCCAGGAACCGTAAA
AAGGCCGCGTTGCTGGCGTTTTTCCATAGGCTCCGCCCCCCTGACGAGCATCACAAAAATCGACGCTCAA
GTCAGAGGTGGCGAAACCCGACAGGACTATAAAGATACCAGGCGTTTCCCCCTGGAAGCTCCCTCGTGCG
CTCTCCTGTTCCGACCCTGCCGCTTACCGGATACCTGTCCGCCTTTCTCCCTTCGGGAAGCGTGGCGCTT
TCTCAATGCTCACGCTGTAGGTATCTCAGTTCGGTGTAGGTCGTTCGCTCCAAGCTGGGCTGTGTGCACG
AACCCCCCGTTCAGCCCGACCGCTGCGCCTTATCCGGTAACTATCGTCTTGAGTCCAACCCGGTAAGACA
CGACTTATCGCCACTGGCAGCAGCCACTGGTAACAGGATTAGCAGAGCGAGGTATGTAGGCGGTGCTACA
GAGTTCTTGAAGTGGTGGCCTAACTACGGCTACACTAGAAGGACAGTATTTGGTATCTGCGCTCTGCTGA
AGCCAGTTACCTTCGGAAAAAGAGTTGGTAGCTCTTGATCCGGCAAACAAACCACCGCTGGTAGCGGTGG
TTTTTTTGTTTGCAAGCAGCAGATTACGCGCAGAAAAAAAGGATCTCAAGAAGATCCTTTGATCTTTTCT
ACGGGGTCTGACGCTCAGTGGAACGAAAACTCACGTTAAGGGATTTTGGTCATGAGATTATCAAAAAGGA
TCTTCACCTAGATCCTTTTAAATTAAAAATGAAGTTTTAAATCAATCTAAAGTATATATGAGTAAACTTG
GTCTGACAGTTACCAATGCTTAATCAGTGAGGCACCTATCTCAGCGATCTGTCTATTTCGTTCATCCATA
GTTGCCTGACTCCCCGTCGTGTAGATAACTACGATACGGGAGGGCTTACCATCTGGCCCCAGTGCTGCAA
TGATACCGCGAGACCCACGCTCACCGGCTCCAGATTTATCAGCAATAAACCAGCCAGCCGGAAGGGCCGA
GCGCAGAAGTGGTCCTGCAACTTTATCCGCCTCCATCCAGTCTATTAATTGTTGCCGGGAAGCTAGAGTA
AGTAGTTCGCCAGTTAATAGTTTGCGCAACGTTGTTGCCATTGCTACAGGCATCGTGGTGTCACGCTCGT
CGTTTGGTATGGCTTCATTCAGCTCCGGTTCCCAACGATCAAGGCGAGTTACATGATCCCCCATGTTGTG
CAAAAAAGCGGTTAGCTCCTTCGGTCCTCCGATCGTTGTCAGAAGTAAGTTGGCCGCAGTGTTATCACTC
ATGGTTATGGCAGCACTGCATAATTCTCTTACTGTCATGCCATCCGTAAGATGCTTTTCTGTGACTGGTG
AGTACTCAACCAAGTCATTCTGAGAATAGTGTATGCGGCGACCGAGTTGCTCTTGCCCGGCGTCAATACG
GGATAATACCGCGCCACATAGCAGAACTTTAAAAGTGCTCATCATTGGAAAACGTTCTTCGGGGCGAAAA
CTCTCAAGGATCTTACCGCTGTTGAGATCCAGTTCGATGTAACCCACTCGTGCACCCAACTGATCTTCAG
CATCTTTTACTTTCACCAGCGTTTCTGGGTGAGCAAAAACAGGAAGGCAAAATGCCGCAAAAAAGGGAAT
AAGGGCGACACGGAAATGTTGAATACTCATACTCTTCCTTTTTCAATATTATTGAAGCATTTATCAGGGT
TATTGTCTCATGAGCGGATACATATTTGAATGTATTTAGAAAAATAAACAAATAGGGGTTCCGCGCACAT
TTCCCCGAAAAGTGCCACCTGACGTC
