Features (pLannotate 1.2.2; 22 found; start..end, strand, type, name):
      1..380     +  enhancer       CMV enhancer: human cytomegalovirus immediate early enhancer
    381..584     +  promoter       CMV promoter: human cytomegalovirus (CMV) immediate early promoter
    580..613     +  LTR            5' LTR (truncated) (fragment): truncated 5' long terminal repeat (LTR) from HIV-1
    629..647     +  promoter       T7 promoter: promoter for bacteriophage T7 RNA polymerase
    677..701     +  protein_bind   attB1: mutant version of attB; recombination site for the Gateway® BP reaction BP Clonase™
    749..773     -  protein_bind   attB2: mutant version of attB; recombination site for the Gateway® BP reaction BP Clonase™
    799..840     +  CDS            V5 tag: epitope tag from simian virus 5
    924..972     +  polyA_signal   HSV TK poly(A) signal: herpes simplex virus thymidine kinase polyadenylation signal (Cole and Stacy, 1985)
   1063..1079    -  polyA_signal   bGH poly(A) signal (fragment): bovine growth hormone polyadenylation signal
   1174..1602    +  rep_origin     f1 ori (sequence partly withheld): f1 bacteriophage origin of replication; arrow indicates direction of (+) strand synthesis
   1616..1945    +  promoter       SV40 promoter: SV40 enhancer and early promoter
   2012..2803    +  CDS            neo: KKA2_KLEPN - Also known as kan, nptII. Experimental evidence at protein level: Swiss-Prot protein existence level 1. Resistance to kanamycin, neomycin, paromomycin, ribostamycin, butirosin and gentamicin B. From Klebsiella pneumoniae.
   2829..2987    +  CDS            ble (fragment): BLE_KLEPN - Experimental evidence at protein level: Swiss-Prot protein existence level 1. Binding protein with a strong affinity to the bleomycin family of antibiotics. Binds to CL990; an antimitotic-antibiotic compound. From Klebsiella pneumoniae.
   2982..3103    +  polyA_signal   SV40 poly(A) signal: SV40 polyadenylation signal
   3176..3192    -  protein_bind   lac operator: The lac repressor binds to the lac operator to inhibit transcription in E. coli. This inhibition can be relieved by adding lactose or isopropyl-β-D-thiogalactopyranoside (IPTG). lac repressor encoded by lacI
   3200..3230    -  promoter       lac promoter: promoter for the E. coli lac operon
   3245..3266    -  protein_bind   CAP binding site: CAP binding activates transcription in the presence of cAMP. E. coli catabolite activator protein
   3279..3371    -  CDS            lacI (fragment): lac repressor; lacI; The lac repressor binds to the lac operator to inhibit transcription in E. coli. This inhibition can be relieved by adding lactose or isopropyl-β-D-thiogalactopyranoside (IPTG).
   3554..4142    -  rep_origin     ori: high-copy-number ColE1/pMB1/pBR322/pUC origin of replication
   4313..5173    -  CDS            AmpR: β-lactamase; bla; confers resistance to ampicillin, carbenicillin, and related antibiotics
   5174..5278    -  promoter       AmpR promoter: bla
   5337..5389    -  misc_feature   bom (fragment): basis of mobility region from pBR322
>Addgene plasmid #120833 | pcDNA3.2/EV | addgene full sequence | sequence record 234603 | Addgene NGS Result
GACATTGATTATTGACTAGTTATTAATAGTAATCAATTACGGGGTCATTAGTTCATAGCCCATATATGGA
GTTCCGCGTTACATAACTTACGGTAAATGGCCCGCCTGGCTGACCGCCCAACGACCCCCGCCCATTGACG
TCAATAATGACGTATGTTCCCATAGTAACGCCAATAGGGACTTTCCATTGACGTCAATGGGTGGAGTATT
TACGGTAAACTGCCCACTTGGCAGTACATCAAGTGTATCATATGCCAAGTACGCCCCCTATTGACGTCAA
TGACGGTAAATGGCCCGCCTGGCATTATGCCCAGTACATGACCTTATGGGACTTTCCTACTTGGCAGTAC
ATCTACGTATTAGTCATCGCTATTACCATGGTGATGCGGTTTTGGCAGTACATCAATGGGCGTGGATAGC
GGTTTGACTCACGGGGATTTCCAAGTCTCCACCCCATTGACGTCAATGGGAGTTTGTTTTGGCACCAAAA
TCAACGGGACTTTCCAAAATGTCGTAACAACTCCGCCCCATTGACGCAAATGGGCGGTAGGCGTGTACGG
TGGGAGGTCTATATAAGCAGAGCTCTCTGGCTAACTAGAGAACCCACTGCTTACTGGCTTATCGAAATTA
ATACGACTCACTATAGGGAGACCCAAGCTGGCTAGTTAAGCTATCAACAAGTTTGTACAAAAAAGCAGGC
TCCGAATTCGCCCTTATCTACCCGCGAGGTCAGACAAGGGCGAATTCGACCCAGCTTTCTTGTACAAAGT
GGTTGATCTAGAGGGCCCGCGGTTCGAAGGTAAGCCTATCCCTAACCCTCTCCTCGGTCTCGATTCTACG
CGTACCGGTTAGTAATGAGTTTAAACGGGGGAGGCTAACTGAAACACGGAAGGAGACAATACCGGAAGGA
ACCCGCGCTATGACGGCAATAAAAAGACAGAATAAAACGCACGGGTGTTGGGTCGTTTGTTCATAAACGC
GGGGTTCGGTCCCAGGGCTGGCACTCTGTCGATACCCCACCGAGACCCCATTGGGGCCAATACGCCCGCG
TTTCTTCCTTTTCCCCACCCCACCCCCCAAGTTCGGGTGAAGGCCCAGGGCTCGCAGCCAACGTCGGGGC
GGCAGGCCCTGCCATAGCAGATCTGCGCAGCTGGGGCTCTAGGGGGTATCCCC
[124 nt withheld, positions 1174-1297]
C
[91 nt withheld, positions 1299-1389]
A
[49 nt withheld, positions 1391-1439]
CCTTTGACGTTGGAGTCCACGTTCTTT
[37 nt withheld, positions 1467-1503]
ACCCTATCTCGGTCTATTCTTTTGATTTATAAGGGATTTTGCCGATTTCGGCCTATTGGTTAAAAAATGA
GCTGATTTAACAAAAATTTAACGCGAATTAATTCTGTGGAATGTGTGTCAGTTAGGGTGTGGAAAGTCCC
CAGGCTCCCCAGCAGGCAGAAGTATGCAAAGCATGCATCTCAATTAGTCAGCAACCAGGTGTGGAAAGTC
CCCAGGCTCCCCAGCAGGCAGAAGTATGCAAAGCATGCATCTCAATTAGTCAGCAACCATAGTCCCGCCC
CTAACTCCGCCCATCCCGCCCCTAACTCCGCCCAGTTCCGCCCATTCTCCGCCCCATGGCTGACTAATTT
TTTTTATTTATGCAGAGGCCGAGGCCGCCTCTGCCTCTGAGCTATTCCAGAAGTAGTGAGGAGGCTTTTT
TGGAGGCCTAGGCTTTTGCAAAAAGCTCCCGGGAGCTTGTATATCCATTTTCGGATCTGATCAAGAGACA
GGATGAGGATCGTTTCGCATGATTGAACAAGATGGATTGCACGCAGGTTCTCCGGCCGCTTGGGTGGAGA
GGCTATTCGGCTATGACTGGGCACAACAGACAATCGGCTGCTCTGATGCCGCCGTGTTCCGGCTGTCAGC
GCAGGGGCGCCCGGTTCTTTTTGTCAAGACCGACCTGTCCGGTGCCCTGAATGAACTGCAGGACGAGGCA
GCGCGGCTATCGTGGCTGGCCACGACGGGCGTTCCTTGCGCAGCTGTGCTCGACGTTGTCACTGAAGCGG
GAAGGGACTGGCTGCTATTGGGCGAAGTGCCGGGGCAGGATCTCCTGTCATCTCACCTTGCTCCTGCCGA
GAAAGTATCCATCATGGCTGATGCAATGCGGCGGCTGCATACGCTTGATCCGGCTACCTGCCCATTCGAC
CACCAAGCGAAACATCGCATCGAGCGAGCACGTACTCGGATGGAAGCCGGTCTTGTCGATCAGGATGATC
TGGACGAAGAGCATCAGGGGCTCGCGCCAGCCGAACTGTTCGCCAGGCTCAAGGCGCGCATGCCCGACGG
CGAGGATCTCGTCGTGACCCATGGCGATGCCTGCTTGCCGAATATCATGGTGGAAAATGGCCGCTTTTCT
GGATTCATCGACTGTGGCCGGCTGGGTGTGGCGGACCGCTATCAGGACATAGCGTTGGCTACCCGTGATA
TTGCTGAAGAGCTTGGCGGCGAATGGGCTGACCGCTTCCTCGTGCTTTACGGTATCGCCGCTCCCGATTC
GCAGCGCATCGCCTTCTATCGCCTTCTTGACGAGTTCTTCTGAGCGGGACTCTGGGGTTCGCGAAATGAC
CGACCAAGCGACGCCCAACCTGCCATCACGAGATTTCGATTCCACCGCCGCCTTCTATGAAAGGTTGGGC
TTCGGAATCGTTTTCCGGGACGCCGGCTGGATGATCCTCCAGCGCGGGGATCTCATGCTGGAGTTCTTCG
CCCACCCCAACTTGTTTATTGCAGCTTATAATGGTTACAAATAAAGCAATAGCATCACAAATTTCACAAA
TAAAGCATTTTTTTCACTGCATTCTAGTTGTGGTTTGTCCAAACTCATCAATGTATCTTATCATGTCTGT
ATACCGTCGACCTCTAGCTAGAGCTTGGCGTAATCATGGTCATAGCTGTTTCCTGTGTGAAATTGTTATC
CGCTCACAATTCCACACAACATACGAGCCGGAAGCATAAAGTGTAAAGCCTGGGGTGCCTAATGAGTGAG
CTAACTCACATTAATTGCGTTGCGCTCACTGCCCGCTTTCCAGTCGGGAAACCTGTCGTGCCAGCTGCAT
TAATGAATCGGCCAACGCGCGGGGAGAGGCGGTTTGCGTATTGGGCGCTCTTCCGCTTCCTCGCTCACTG
ACTCGCTGCGCTCGGTCGTTCGGCTGCGGCGAGCGGTATCAGCTCACTCAAAGGCGGTAATACGGTTATC
CACAGAATCAGGGGATAACGCAGGAAAGAACATGTGAGCAAAAGGCCAGCAAAAGGCCAGGAACCGTAAA
AAGGCCGCGTTGCTGGCGTTTTTCCATAGGCTCCGCCCCCCTGACGAGCATCACAAAAATCGACGCTCAA
GTCAGAGGTGGCGAAACCCGACAGGACTATAAAGATACCAGGCGTTTCCCCCTGGAAGCTCCCTCGTGCG
CTCTCCTGTTCCGACCCTGCCGCTTACCGGATACCTGTCCGCCTTTCTCCCTTCGGGAAGCGTGGCGCTT
TCTCATAGCTCACGCTGTAGGTATCTCAGTTCGGTGTAGGTCGTTCGCTCCAAGCTGGGCTGTGTGCACG
AACCCCCCGTTCAGCCCGACCGCTGCGCCTTATCCGGTAACTATCGTCTTGAGTCCAACCCGGTAAGACA
CGACTTATCGCCACTGGCAGCAGCCACTGGTAACAGGATTAGCAGAGCGAGGTATGTAGGCGGTGCTACA
GAGTTCTTGAAGTGGTGGCCTAACTACGGCTACACTAGAAGAACAGTATTTGGTATCTGCGCTCTGCTGA
AGCCAGTTACCTTCGGAAAAAGAGTTGGTAGCTCTTGATCCGGCAAACAAACCACCGCTGGTAGCGGTGG
TTTTTTTGTTTGCAAGCAGCAGATTACGCGCAGAAAAAAAGGATCTCAAGAAGATCCTTTGATCTTTTCT
ACGGGGTCTGACGCTCAGTGGAACGAAAACTCACGTTAAGGGATTTTGGTCATGAGATTATCAAAAAGGA
TCTTCACCTAGATCCTTTTAAATTAAAAATGAAGTTTTAAATCAATCTAAAGTATATATGAGTAAACTTG
GTCTGACAGTTACCAATGCTTAATCAGTGAGGCACCTATCTCAGCGATCTGTCTATTTCGTTCATCCATA
GTTGCCTGACTCCCCGTCGTGTAGATAACTACGATACGGGAGGGCTTACCATCTGGCCCCAGTGCTGCAA
TGATACCGCGAGACCCACGCTCACCGGCTCCAGATTTATCAGCAATAAACCAGCCAGCCGGAAGGGCCGA
GCGCAGAAGTGGTCCTGCAACTTTATCCGCCTCCATCCAGTCTATTAATTGTTGCCGGGAAGCTAGAGTA
AGTAGTTCGCCAGTTAATAGTTTGCGCAACGTTGTTGCCATTGCTACAGGCATCGTGGTGTCACGCTCGT
CGTTTGGTATGGCTTCATTCAGCTCCGGTTCCCAACGATCAAGGCGAGTTACATGATCCCCCATGTTGTG
CAAAAAAGCGGTTAGCTCCTTCGGTCCTCCGATCGTTGTCAGAAGTAAGTTGGCCGCAGTGTTATCACTC
ATGGTTATGGCAGCACTGCATAATTCTCTTACTGTCATGCCATCCGTAAGATGCTTTTCTGTGACTGGTG
AGTACTCAACCAAGTCATTCTGAGAATAGTGTATGCGGCGACCGAGTTGCTCTTGCCCGGCGTCAATACG
GGATAATACCGCGCCACATAGCAGAACTTTAAAAGTGCTCATCATTGGAAAACGTTCTTCGGGGCGAAAA
CTCTCAAGGATCTTACCGCTGTTGAGATCCAGTTCGATGTAACCCACTCGTGCACCCAACTGATCTTCAG
CATCTTTTACTTTCACCAGCGTTTCTGGGTGAGCAAAAACAGGAAGGCAAAATGCCGCAAAAAAGGGAAT
AAGGGCGACACGGAAATGTTGAATACTCATACTCTTCCTTTTTCAATATTATTGAAGCATTTATCAGGGT
TATTGTCTCATGAGCGGATACATATTTGAATGTATTTAGAAAAATAAACAAATAGGGGTTCCGCGCACAT
TTCCCCGAAAAGTGCCACCTGACGTCGACGGATCGGGAGATCTCCCGATCCCCTATGGTGCACTCTCAGT
ACAATCTGCTCTGATGCCGCATAGTTAAGCCAGTATCTGCTCCCTGCTTGTGTGTTGGAGGTCGCTGAGT
AGTGCGCGAGCAAAATTTAAGCTACAACAAGGCAAGGCTTGACCGACAATTGCATGAAGAATCTGCTTAG
GGTTAGGCGTTTTGCGCTGCTTCGCGATGTACGGGCCAGATATACGCGTT
